Addgene plasmid #132587: MYH11-gRNA1
Purpose: gRNA used for knockin NanoLuc and tdTomado (separated by 2A) into MYH11 allele (MYH11-NanoLuc-2A-tdTomato vector) )
Depositing lab: James Thomson. Depositing organization: Morgridge Institute for Research. Publication: A Human Pluripotent Stem Cell-Based Screen for Smooth Muscle Cell Differentiation and Maturation Identifies Inhibitors of Intimal Hyperplasia. Zhang J, McIntosh BE, Wang B, Brown ME, Probasco MD, Webster S, Duffin B, Zhou Y, Guo LW, Burlingham WJ, Kent C, Ferris M, Thomson JA. Stem Cell Reports. 2019 Jun 11;12(6):1269-1281. doi: 10.1016/j.stemcr.2019.04.013. Epub 2019 May 9. PubMed 31080110.
Backbone
  Vector backbone: pSTBlue-1
  Vector type: Bacterial Expression
Growth in bacteria
  Bacterial resistance: Ampicillin, 100 μg/mL
  Growth temperature: 37°C
  Growth strain: DH5alpha
  Copy number: High Copy
Gene/Insert
  Gene/Insert name: MYH11-gRNA1
  gRNA/shRNA sequence: AAGGCACCATGGCGCAGAA
  Species: Synthetic
Terms and licenses: Academic/Nonprofit Terms; Industry Terms: Not Available to Industry
How to cite: MYH11-gRNA1 was a gift from James Thomson (Addgene plasmid # 132587 ; http://n2t.net/addgene:132587 ; RRID:Addgene_132587)
