[The description below was written by a language model from this plasmid's Addgene catalogue record and pLannotate feature annotations shown in this document.]
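Description:
MYH11-gRNA1 is a small (about 4.3 kb) guide RNA expression plasmid built in the pSTBlue-1 cloning backbone. Although catalogued as a bacterial expression vector, its functional cassette is designed for mammalian cells: a human U6 RNA polymerase III promoter is followed by a short gap that presumably holds the MYH11-targeting spacer, and then the Streptococcus pyogenes Cas9 guide RNA scaffold. Together these produce a single guide RNA. The plasmid carries no Cas9 coding sequence, so the nuclease has to be supplied from a separate source.

The U6-gRNA cassette sits in the backbone's cloning region, flanked by T7 and SP6 phage promoters. It interrupts the lac promoter/operator-lacZα arrangement normally used for blue/white screening, so only a lacZα fragment is annotated downstream. Propagation in E. coli relies on a high-copy ColE1/pUC-type origin, and an f1 origin is also present for single-stranded DNA production. The record lists ampicillin as the selection, consistent with the annotated AmpR gene and its promoter. A kanamycin resistance gene, aph(3')-Ia, is also present.

According to the record, this guide is used to direct Cas9 cleavage at the MYH11 locus so that a companion donor vector (MYH11-NanoLuc-2A-tdTomato) can knock in NanoLuc luciferase and tdTomato, separated by a 2A peptide, into the MYH11 allele. The associated study concerns a human pluripotent stem cell-based screen for smooth muscle cell differentiation and maturation. A dual luminescent and fluorescent reporter of this smooth muscle gene would fit that purpose.
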