Features (pLannotate 1.2.2; 14 found; start..end, strand, type, name):
     24..42      +  promoter       T7 promoter: promoter for bacteriophage T7 RNA polymerase
    143..383     +  promoter       U6 promoter: RNA polymerase III promoter for human U6 snRNA
    412..487     +  misc_RNA       gRNA scaffold: guide RNA scaffold for the Streptococcus pyogenes CRISPR/Cas9 system
    598..616     -  promoter       SP6 promoter: promoter for bacteriophage SP6 RNA polymerase
    626..783     +  CDS            lacZα (fragment): LacZα fragment of β-galactosidase; lacZ fragment
    814..1242    -  rep_origin     f1 ori (sequence partly withheld): f1 bacteriophage origin of replication; arrow indicates direction of (+) strand synthesis
   1269..1373    +  promoter       AmpR promoter: bla
   1374..2234    +  CDS            AmpR: β-lactamase; bla; confers resistance to ampicillin, carbenicillin, and related antibiotics
   2380..3195    +  CDS            KanR: aminoglycoside phosphotransferase; aph(3')-Ia; confers resistance to kanamycin in bacteria or G418 (Geneticin®) in eukaryotes
   3280..3868    +  rep_origin     ori: high-copy-number ColE1/pMB1/pBR322/pUC origin of replication
   4051..4143    +  CDS            lacI (fragment): lac repressor; lacI; The lac repressor binds to the lac operator to inhibit transcription in E. coli. This inhibition can be relieved by adding lactose or isopropyl-β-D-thiogalactopyranoside (IPTG).
   4156..4177    +  protein_bind   CAP binding site: CAP binding activates transcription in the presence of cAMP. E. coli catabolite activator protein
   4192..4222    +  promoter       lac promoter: promoter for the E. coli lac operon
   4230..4246    +  protein_bind   lac operator: The lac repressor binds to the lac operator to inhibit transcription in E. coli. This inhibition can be relieved by adding lactose or isopropyl-β-D-thiogalactopyranoside (IPTG). lac repressor encoded by lacI
>Addgene plasmid #132587 | MYH11-gRNA1 | addgene full sequence | sequence record 258809 | Addgene NGS Result
ATGACCATGATTACGCCAAGCTCTAATACGACTCACTATAGGGAAAGCTCGGTACCACGCATGCTGCAGA
CGCGTTACGTATCGGATCCAGAATTCGTGATCCAAGCTCGGATCCGATATCGACGTCAAGGTCGGGCAGG
AAGAGGGCCTATTTCCCATGATTCCTTCATATTTGCATATACGATACAAGGCTGTTAGAGAGATAATTAG
AATTAATTTGACTGTAAACACAAAGATATTAGTACAAAATACGTGACGTAGAAAGTAATAATTTCTTGGG
TAGTTTGCAGTTTTAAAATTATGTTTTAAAATGGACTATCATATGCTTACCGTAACTTGAAAGTATTTCG
ATTTCTTGGCTTTATATATCTTGTGGAAAGGACGAAACACCGAAGGCACCATGGCGCAGAAGTTTTAGAG
CTAGAAATAGCAAGTTAAAATAAGGCTAGTCCGTTATCAACTTGAAAAAGTGGCACCGAGTCGGTGCTTT
TTTTTGCGGCCGCACTTGAAATTCGATCTGAATTCGTCGACAAGCTTCTCGAGCCTAGGCTAGCTCTAGA
CCACACGTGTGGGGGCCCGAGCTCGCGGCCGCTGTATTCTATAGTGTCACCTAAATGGCCGCACAATTCA
CTGGCCGTCGTTTTACAACGTCGTGACTGGGAAAACCCTGGCGTTACCCAACTTAATCGCCTTGCAGCAC
ATCCCCCTTTCGCCAGCTGGCGTAATAGCGAAGAGGCCCGCACCGATCGCCCTTCCCAACAGTTGCGCAG
CCTGAATGGCGAATGGAAATTGTAAGCGTTAATATTTTGTTAAAATTCGCGTTAAATTTTTGTTAAATCA
GCTCATTTTTTAACCAATAGGCCGAAATCGGCAAAATCCCTTATAAATCAAAAGAATAGACCGAGATAGG
GT
[37 nt withheld, positions 913-949]
AAAGAACGTGGACTCCAACGTCAAAGG
[49 nt withheld, positions 977-1025]
T
[91 nt withheld, positions 1027-1117]
G
[124 nt withheld, positions 1119-1242]
CAGGTGGCACTTTTCGGGGAAATGTGCGCGGAACCCCTATTTGTTTATTTTTCTAAATACATTCAAATAT
GTATCCGCTCATGAGACAATAACCCTGATAAATGCTTCAATAATATTGAAAAAGGAAGAGTATGAGTATT
CAACATTTCCGTGTCGCCCTTATTCCCTTTTTTGCGGCATTTTGCCTTCCTGTTTTTGCTCACCCAGAAA
CGCTGGTGAAAGTAAAAGATGCTGAAGATCAGTTGGGTGCACGAGTGGGTTACATCGAACTGGATCTCAA
CAGCGGTAAGATCCTTGAGAGTTTTCGCCCCGAAGAACGTTTTCCAATGATGAGCACTTTTAAAGTTCTG
CTATGTGGCGCGGTATTATCCCGTATTGACGCCGGGCAAGAGCAACTCGGTCGCCGCATACACTATTCTC
AGAATGACTTGGTTGAGTACTCACCAGTCACAGAAAAGCATCTTACGGATGGCATGACAGTAAGAGAATT
ATGCAGTGCTGCCATAACCATGAGTGATAACACTGCGGCCAACTTACTTCTGACAACGATCGGAGGACCG
AAGGAGCTAACCGCTTTTTTGCACAACATGGGGGATCATGTAACTCGCCTTGATCGTTGGGAACCGGAGC
TGAATGAAGCCATACCAAACGACGAGCGTGACACCACGATGCCTGTAGCAATGGCAACAACGTTGCGCAA
ACTATTAACTGGCGAACTACTTACTCTAGCTTCCCGGCAACAATTAATAGACTGGATGGAGGCGGATAAA
GTTGCAGGACCACTTCTGCGCTCGGCCCTTCCGGCTGGCTGGTTTATTGCTGATAAATCTGGAGCCGGTG
AGCGTGGGTCTCGCGGTATCATTGCAGCACTGGGGCCAGATGGTAAGCCCTCCCGTATCGTAGTTATCTA
CACGACGGGGAGTCAGGCAACTATGGATGAACGAAATAGACAGATCGCTGAGATAGGTGCCTCACTGATT
AAGCATTGGTAACTGTCAGACCAAGTTTACTCATATATACTTTAGATTGATTTAAAACTTCATTTTTAAT
TTAAAAGGATCTAGGTGAAGATCCTTTTTGATAATCTCATGAACAATAAAACTGTCTGCTTACATAAACA
GTAATACAAGGGGTGTTATGAGCCATATTCAACGGGAAACGTCTTGCTCTAGGCCGCGATTAAATTCCAA
CATGGATGCTGATTTATATGGGTATAAATGGGCTCGCGATAATGTCGGGCAATCAGGTGCGACAATCTAT
CGATTGTATGGGAAGCCCGATGCGCCAGAGTTGTTTCTGAAACATGGCAAAGGTAGCGTTGCCAATGATG
TTACAGATGAGATGGTCAGACTAAACTGGCTGACGGAATTTATGCCTCTTCCGACCATCAAGCATTTTAT
CCGTACTCCTGATGATGCATGGTTACTCACCACTGCGATCCCCGGGAAAACAGCATTCCAGGTATTAGAA
GAATATCCTGATTCAGGTGAAAATATTGTTGATGCGCTGGCAGTGTTCCTGCGCCGGTTGCATTCGATTC
CTGTTTGTAATTGTCCTTTTAACAGCGATCGCGTATTTCGTCTCGCTCAGGCGCAATCACGAATGAATAA
CGGTTTGGTTGATGCGAGTGATTTTGATGACGAGCGTAATGGCTGGCCTGTTGAACAAGTCTGGAAAGAA
ATGCATAAACTTTTGCCATTCTCACCGGATTCAGTCGTCACTCATGGTGATTTCTCACTTGATAACCTTA
TTTTTGACGAGGGGAAATTAATAGGTTGTATTGATGTTGGACGAGTCGGAATCGCAGACCGATACCAGGA
TCTTGCCATCCTATGGAACTGCCTCGGTGAGTTTTCTCCTTCATTACAGAAACGGCTTTTTCAAAAATAT
GGTATTGATAATCCTGATATGAATAAATTGCAGTTTCATTTGATGCTCGATGAGTTTTTCTAAGAATTAA
TTCATGACCAAAATCCCTTAACGTGAGTTTTCGTTCCACTGAGCGTCAGACCCCGTAGAAAAGATCAAAG
GATCTTCTTGAGATCCTTTTTTTCTGCGCGTAATCTGCTGCTTGCAAACAAAAAAACCACCGCTACCAGC
GGTGGTTTGTTTGCCGGATCAAGAGCTACCAACTCTTTTTCCGAAGGTAACTGGCTTCAGCAGAGCGCAG
ATACCAAATACTGTTCTTCTAGTGTAGCCGTAGTTAGGCCACCACTTCAAGAACTCTGTAGCACCGCCTA
CATACCTCGCTCTGCTAATCCTGTTACCAGTGGCTGCTGCCAGTGGCGATAAGTCGTGTCTTACCGGGTT
GGACTCAAGACGATAGTTACCGGATAAGGCGCAGCGGTCGGGCTGAACGGGGGGTTCGTGCACACAGCCC
AGCTTGGAGCGAACGACCTACACCGAACTGAGATACCTACAGCGTGAGCTATGAGAAAGCGCCACGCTTC
CCGAAGGGAGAAAGGCGGACAGGTATCCGGTAAGCGGCAGGGTCGGAACAGGAGAGCGCACGAGGGAGCT
TCCAGGGGGAAACGCCTGGTATCTTTATAGTCCTGTCGGGTTTCGCCACCTCTGACTTGAGCGTCGATTT
TTGTGATGCTCGTCAGGGGGGCGGAGCCTATGGAAAAACGCCAGCAACGCGGCCTTTTTACGGTTCCTGG
CCTTTTGCTGGCCTTTTGCTCACATGTTCTTTCCTGCGTTATCCCCTGATTCTGTGGATAACCGTATTAC
CGCCTTTGAGTGAGCTGATACCGCTCGCCGCAGCCGAACGACCGAGCGCAGCGAGTCAGTGAGCGAGGAA
GCGGAAGAGCGCCCAATACGCAAACCGCCTCTCCCCGCGCGTTGGCCGATTCATTAATGCAGCTGGCACG
ACAGGTTTCCCGACTGGAAAGCGGGCAGTGAGCGCAACGCAATTAATGTGAGTTAGCTCACTCATTAGGC
ACCCCAGGCTTTACACTTTATGCTTCCGGCTCGTATGTTGTGTGGAATTGTGAGCGGATAACAATTTCAC
ACAGGAAACAGCT
