>Addgene plasmid #132587 | MYH11-gRNA1 | depositor partial sequence | sequence record 258912 | MYH11-SP1--1
CGGCGCAGCTGCNGNGCGTTNCGTTATCGGATCCAGAATTCGTGATCCAAGCTCGGATCCGATATCGACG
TCAAGGTCGGGCAGGAAGAGGGCCTATTTCCCATGATTCCTTCATATTTGCATATACGATACAAGGCTGT
TAGAGAGATAATTAGAATTAATTTGACTGTAAACACAAAGATATTAGTACAAAATACGTGACGTAGAAAG
TAATAATTTCTTGGGTAGTTTGCAGTTTTAAAATTATGTTTTAAAATGGACTATCATATGCTTACCGTAA
CTTGAAAGTATTTCGATTTCTTGGCTTTATATATCTTGTGGAAAGGACGAAACACCGAAGGCACCATGGC
GCAGAAGTTTTAGAGCTAGAAATAGCAAGTTAAAATAAGGCTAGTCCGTTATCAACTTGAAAAAGTGGCA
CCGAGTCGGTGCTTTTTTTTGCGGCCGCACTTGAAATTCGATCTGAATTCGTCGACAAGCTTCTCGAGCC
TAGGCTAGCTCTAGACCACACGTGTGGGGGCCCGAGCTCGCGGCCGCTGTATTCTATAGTGTCACCTAAA
TGGCCGCACAATTCACTGGCCGTCGTTTTACAACGTCGTGACTGGGAAAACCCTGGCGTTACCCAACTTA
ATCGCCTTGCAGCACATCCCCCTTTCGCCAGCTGGCGTAATAGCGAAGAGGCCCGCACCGATCGCCCTTC
CCAACAGTTGCGCAGCCTGAATGGCGAATGGAAATTGTAAGCGTTAATATTTTGTTAAAATTCGCGTTAA
ATTTTTGTTAAATCAGCTCATTTTTTAACCAATAGGCCGAAATCGGCAAAATCCCTTATAAATCAAAAGA
ATAGACCGAGATAGGGT
[37 nt withheld, positions 858-894]
AAAGAACGTGGACTCCAACGTCAAGG
[49 nt withheld, positions 921-969]
TAATCAAGNTTTTTTNGGGGTCGAGGTGCCGTAAAGCACTN
